Addgene plasmid #210911: pFBOH-MHL_PPWD1:80-453
Purpose: Insect expression of human PPWD1 fragment A80 to K453. N-terminal 6X His tag with TEV cleavage.
Depositing lab: Cheryl Arrowsmith. Depositing organization: University of Toronto. Publication: A Target Class Ligandability Evaluation of WD40 Repeat-Containing Proteins. Ackloo S, Li F, Szewczyk M, Seitova A, Loppnau P, Zeng H, Xu J, Ahmad S, Arnautova YA, Baghaie AJ, Beldar S, Bolotokova A, Centrella PA, Chau I, Clark MA, Cuozzo JW, Dehghani-Tafti S, Disch JS, Dong A, Dumas A, Feng JA, Ghiabi P, Gibson E, Gilmer J, Goldman B, Green SR, Guie MA, Guilinger JP, Harms N, Herasymenko O, Houliston S, Hutchinson A, Kearnes S, Keefe AD, Kimani SW, Kramer T, Kutera M, Kwak HA, Lento C, Li Y, Liu J, Loup J, Machado RAC, Mulhern CJ, Perveen S, Righetto GL, Riley P, Shrestha S, Sigel EA, Silva M, Sintchak MD, Slakman BL, Taylor RD, Thompson J, Torng W, Underkoffler C, von Rechenberg M, Walsh RT, Watson I, Wilson DJ, Wolf E, Yadav M, Yazdi AK, Zhang J, Zhang Y, Santhakumar V, Edwards AM, Barsyte-Lovejoy D, Schapira M, Brown PJ, Halabelian L, Arrowsmith CH. J Med Chem. 2025 Jan 23;68(2):1092-1112. doi: 10.1021/acs.jmedchem.4c02010. Epub 2024 Nov 4. PubMed 39495097.
Backbone
  Vector backbone: pFBOH-MHL
  Backbone manufacturer: pFASTBac1 Modified
  Vector type: Insect Expression
  Selectable markers: Gentamicin
Growth in bacteria
  Bacterial resistance: Ampicillin, 100 μg/mL
  Growth temperature: 37°C
  Growth strain: DH5alpha
  Copy number: High Copy
Gene/Insert
  Gene/Insert name: PPWD1:A80-K453
  Species: H. sapiens (human)
  Insert size (bp): 1122
  Mutation: wild type
  Entrez Gene: PPWD1 (a.k.a. KIAA0073)
  Promoter: Polyhedrin
  Tag / fusion protein: MHHHHHHSSGRENLYFQG (N terminal on insert)
  Cloning method: Ligation Independent Cloning
  Sequencing primers: 5′ tattccggattattcataccg; 3′ ctctacaaatgtggtatggc
Resource information
  A portion of this plasmid was derived from a plasmid made by: Mammalian Gene Collection (BC015385)
Terms and licenses: Academic/Nonprofit Terms; Industry Terms: Not Available to Industry
Depositor comments: 5' Cloning Site: BseRI (destroyed), 3' Cloning Site: BseRI (destroyed).
How to cite: pFBOH-MHL_PPWD1:80-453 was a gift from Cheryl Arrowsmith (Addgene plasmid # 210911 ; http://n2t.net/addgene:210911 ; RRID:Addgene_210911)
