[The description below was written by a language model from this plasmid's Addgene catalogue record and pLannotate feature annotations shown in this document.]
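Description:
pFBOH-MHL_PPWD1:80-453 is a baculovirus donor (transfer) plasmid for insect-cell expression of a fragment of human PPWD1, built on pFBOH-MHL, a modified pFastBac1 backbone. In E. coli it is maintained as a high-copy plasmid through a ColE1/pUC-type origin and selected with ampicillin via the β-lactamase gene; an f1 origin is also present. The sequenced record is about 5.9 kb.

The expression cassette sits between the Tn7R and Tn7L ends of a mini-Tn7 element, together with a gentamicin acetyltransferase gene driven by the class 1 integron Pc promoter. This arrangement is characteristic of Bac-to-Bac-type systems. Tn7 transposition moves the cassette and the gentamicin marker into a baculovirus shuttle genome (bacmid) in a suitable E. coli host, and the recombinant bacmid is then used to generate virus for infecting insect cells. Within the transposable segment, the strong, very late polyhedrin promoter from Autographa californica nucleopolyhedrovirus drives a 1,122 bp wild-type insert encoding PPWD1 residues A80 to K453, followed by an SV40 polyadenylation signal. The coding region was derived from a Mammalian Gene Collection clone and inserted by ligation-independent cloning at BseRI sites that were destroyed in the process. An N-terminal 6xHis tag followed by a TEV protease recognition site allows metal-affinity purification and subsequent tag removal; the short "capTEV" hit in the feature table corresponds to this tag region.

The plasmid serves to produce recombinant PPWD1 protein, and the associated publication concerns evaluating the ligandability of WD40 repeat-containing proteins.
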