Features (pLannotate 1.2.2; 16 found; start..end, strand, type, name):
    255..788     -  CDS            GmR: gentamycin acetyltransferase; aacC1; confers resistance to gentamycin
    958..986     -  promoter       Pc promoter: intI1 (promoter lies within the coding sequence); class 1 integron promoter
    964..1311    -  CDS            YPR2_ECOLX (fragment): Protein predicted: Swiss-Prot protein existence level 4. From Escherichia coli.
   1338..1429    +  promoter       polyhedrin promoter: polh from Autographa californica; promoter for the baculovirus polyhedrin gene
   1486..1504    +  CDS            capTEV™ (fragment): composite tag for in vivo biotinylation, TEV protease cleavage, and 6xHis tagging
   1539..2660    +  CDS            PPWD1 (fragment): PPWD1_HUMAN - Also known as KIAA0073 From Homo sapiens (Human).
   2692..2775    +  CDS            large T antigen (fragment): large T antigen from SV40 (simian virus 40)
   2798..2932    +  polyA_signal   SV40 poly(A) signal: SV40 polyadenylation signal
   2961..3126    -  mobile_element Tn7L: mini-Tn7 element (left end of the Tn7 transposon) Tn7
   3289..3305    +  CDS            lacZα (fragment): LacZα fragment of β-galactosidase; lacZ fragment
   3310..3764    +  rep_origin     f1 ori (sequence partly withheld): f1 bacteriophage origin of replication; arrow indicates direction of (+) strand synthesis
   3790..3894    +  promoter       AmpR promoter: bla
   3895..4755    +  CDS            AmpR: β-lactamase; bla; confers resistance to ampicillin, carbenicillin, and related antibiotics
   4926..5514    +  rep_origin     ori: high-copy-number ColE1/pMB1/pBR322/pUC origin of replication
   5700..5751    -  misc_feature   bom (fragment): basis of mobility region from pBR322
   5819..188     -  mobile_element Tn7R (across the origin): mini-Tn7 element (right end of the Tn7 transposon) Tn7
>Addgene plasmid #210911 | pFBOH-MHL_PPWD1:80-453 | addgene full sequence | sequence record 426148 | Addgene NGS Result
GATCTAAACTATGACAATAAAGTCTTAAACTAGACAGAATAGTTGTAAACTGAAATCAGTCCAGTTATGC
TGTGAAAAAGCATACTGGACTTTTGTTATGGCTAAAGCAAACTCTTCATTTTCTGAAGTGCAAATTGCCC
GTCGTATTAAAGAGGGGCGTGGCCAAGGGCATGGTAAAGACTATATTCGCGGCGTTGTGACAATTTACCG
AACAACTCCGCGGCCGGGAAGCCGATCTCGGCTTGAACGAATTGTTAGGTGGCGGTACTTGGGTCGATAT
CAAAGTGCATCACTTCTTCCCGTATGCCCAACTTTGTATAGAGAGCCACTGCGGGATCGTCACCGTAATC
TGCTTGCACGTAGATCACATAAGCACCAAGCGCGTTGGCCTCATGCTTGAGCAGATTGATGAGCGCGGTG
GCAATGCCCTGCCTCCGGTGCTCGCCGGAGACTGCGAGATCATAGATATAGATCTCACTACGCGGCTGCT
CAAACTTGGGCAGAACGTAAGCCGCGAGAGCGCCAACAACCGCTTCTTGGTCGAAGGCAGCAAGCGCGAT
GAATGTCTTACTACGGAGCAAGTTCCCGAGGTAATCGGAGTCCGGCTGATGTTGGGAGTAGGTGGCTACG
TCTCCGAACTCACGACCGAAAAGATCAAGAGCAGCCCGCATGGATTTGACTTGGTCAGGGCCGAGCCTAC
ATGTGCGAATGATGCCCATACTTGAGCCACCTAACTTTGTTTTAGGGCGACTGCCCTGCTGCGTAACATC
GTTGCTGCTCCATAACATCAAACATCGACCCACGGCGTAACGCGCTTGCTGCTTGGATGCCCGAGGCATA
GACTGTACAAAAAAACAGTCATAACAAGCCATGAAAACCGCCACTGCGCCGTTACCACCGCTGCGTTCGG
TCAAGGTTCTGGACCAGTTGCGTGAGCGCATACGCTACTTGCATTACAGTTTACGAACCGAACAGGCTTA
TGTCAACTGGGTTCGTGCCTTCATCCGTTTCCACGGTGTGCGTCACCCGGCAACCTTGGGCAGCAGCGAA
GTCGAGGCATTTCTGTCCTGGCTGGCGAACGAGCGCAAGGTTTCGGTCTCCACGCATCGTCAGGCATTGG
CGGCCTTGCTGTTCTTCTACGGCAAGGTGCTGTGCACGGATCTGCCCTGGCTTCAGGAGATCGGAAGACC
TCGGCCGTCGCGGCGCTTGCCGGTGGTGCTGACCCCGGATGAAGTGGTTCGCATCCTCGGTTTTCTGGAA
GGCGAGCATCGTTTGTTCGCCCAGGACTCTAGCTATAGTTCTAGTGGTTGGCTACGTATACTCCGGAATA
TTAATAGATCATGGAGATAATTAAAATGATAACCATCTCGCAAATAAATAAGTATTTTACTGTTTTCGTA
ACAGTTTTGTAATAAAAAAACCTATAAATATTCCGGATTATTCATACCGTCCCACCATCGGGCGCGGATC
TCGGTCCGAAAACCATGCATCATCATCATCATCACAGCAGCGGCAGAGAAAACTTGTATTTCCAGGGCGC
ATCCATGTATGAGCGCAGTTACATGCATAGAGATGTTATCACCCATGTGGTATGCACCAAAACAGATTTT
ATTATTACTGCCAGTCATGATGGACATGTCAAGTTCTGGAAAAAAATAGAAGAGGGAATTGAATTTGTTA
AACATTTTCGTAGTCACCTGGGAGTTATTGAGAGTATTGCAGTTAGCTCTGAGGGAGCATTGTTCTGTTC
TGTGGGTGATGATAAAGCAATGAAGGTGTTTGATGTAGTGAACTTTGACATGATCAACATGCTGAAACTT
GGCTATTTTCCTGGACAGTGTGAGTGGATCTATTGCCCAGGGGATGCAATTTCTTCAGTTGCTGCTTCCG
AAAAGAGTACAGGAAAAATTTTCATTTATGATGGCCGAGGAGATAACCAGCCACTTCATATTTTTGACAA
ACTCCATACATCACCTCTTACTCAGATACGGCTAAACCCAGTTTACAAAGCAGTAGTGTCTTCTGACAAA
TCTGGGATGATTGAATACTGGACTGGGCCTCCTCATGAATATAAATTCCCCAAAAATGTGAACTGGGAAT
ATAAAACTGACACTGATTTATATGAATTTGCCAAGTGTAAGGCTTATCCAACCAGCGTATGTTTTTCACC
AGATGGGAAGAAAATAGCTACTATTGGTTCTGATAGAAAAGTTAGAATTTTCAGATTTGTAACTGGAAAA
CTCATGAGAGTCTTTGATGAATCACTAAGCATGTTTACTGAACTGCAACAGATGAGGCAACAGTTACCAG
ACATGGAATTTGGCCGACGAATGGCTGTAGAACGTGAGTTGGAGAAGGTTGATGCTGTAAGATTAATTAA
TATAGTTTTTGATGAAACTGGACACTTCGTGCTGTATGGAACAATGCTGGGCATTAAAGTTATAAATGTA
GAGACAAACCGGTGTGTGCGGATTTTAGGCAAACAAGAAAATATTAGAGTGATGCAATTGGCTTTGTTCC
AGGGGATAGCCAAAAAGCATCGTGCTGCAACTACTATAGAAATGAAAGCTTCTGAAAATCCTGTTCTTCA
GAATATTCAAGCTGACCCAACAATAGTCTGTACATCATTCAAAAAGAATAGATTTTATATGTTTACCAAA
TGATGACGAAGCTTGTCGAGAAGTACTAGAGGATCATAATCAGCCATACCACATTTGTAGAGGTTTTACT
TGCTTTAAAAAACCTCCCACACCTCCCCCTGAACCTGAAACATAAAATGAATGCAATTGTTGTTGTTAAC
TTGTTTATTGCAGCTTATAATGGTTACAAATAAAGCAATAGCATCACAAATTTCACAAATAAAGCATTTT
TTTCACTGCATTCTAGTTGTGGTTTGTCCAAACTCATCAATGTATCTTATCATGTCTGGATCTGATCACT
GATATCGCCTAGGAGATCCGAACCAGATAAGTGAAATCTAGTTCCAAACTATTTTGTCATTTTTAATTTT
CGTATTAGCTTACGACGCTACACCCAGTTCCCATCTATTTTGTCACTCTTCCCTAAATAATCCTTAAAAA
CTCCATTTCCACCCCTCCCAGTTCCCAACTATTTTGTCCGCCCACAGCGGGGCATTTTTCTTCCTGTTAT
GTTTTTAATCAAACATCCTGCCAACTCCATGTGACAAACCGTCATCTTCGGCTACTTTTTCTCTGTCACA
GAATGAAAATTTTTCTGTCATCTCTTCGTTATTAATGTTTGTAATTGACTGAATATCAACGCTTATTTGC
AGCCTGAATGGCGAATGGG
[124 nt withheld, positions 3310-3433]
C
[91 nt withheld, positions 3435-3525]
A
[49 nt withheld, positions 3527-3575]
CCTTTGACGTTGGAGTCCACGTTCTT
[37 nt withheld, positions 3602-3638]
ACCCTATCTCGGTCTATTCTTTTGATTTATAAGGGATTTTGCCGATTTCGGCCTATTGGTTAAAAAATGA
GCTGATTTAACAAAAATTTAACGCGAATTTTAACAAAATATTAACGCTTACAATTTAGGTGGCACTTTTC
GGGGAAATGTGCGCGGAACCCCTATTTGTTTATTTTTCTAAATACATTCAAATATGTATCCGCTCATGAG
ACAATAACCCTGATAAATGCTTCAATAATATTGAAAAAGGAAGAGTATGAGTATTCAACATTTCCGTGTC
GCCCTTATTCCCTTTTTTGCGGCATTTTGCCTTCCTGTTTTTGCTCACCCAGAAACGCTGGTGAAAGTAA
AAGATGCTGAAGATCAGTTGGGTGCACGAGTGGGTTACATCGAACTGGATCTCAACAGCGGTAAGATCCT
TGAGAGTTTTCGCCCCGAAGAACGTTTTCCAATGATGAGCACTTTTAAAGTTCTGCTATGTGGCGCGGTA
TTATCCCGTATTGACGCCGGGCAAGAGCAACTCGGTCGCCGCATACACTATTCTCAGAATGACTTGGTTG
AGTACTCACCAGTCACAGAAAAGCATCTTACGGATGGCATGACAGTAAGAGAATTATGCAGTGCTGCCAT
AACCATGAGTGATAACACTGCGGCCAACTTACTTCTGACAACGATCGGAGGACCGAAGGAGCTAACCGCT
TTTTTGCACAACATGGGGGATCATGTAACTCGCCTTGATCGTTGGGAACCGGAGCTGAATGAAGCCATAC
CAAACGACGAGCGTGACACCACGATGCCTGTAGCAATGGCAACAACGTTGCGCAAACTATTAACTGGCGA
ACTACTTACTCTAGCTTCCCGGCAACAATTAATAGACTGGATGGAGGCGGATAAAGTTGCAGGACCACTT
CTGCGCTCGGCCCTTCCGGCTGGCTGGTTTATTGCTGATAAATCTGGAGCCGGTGAGCGTGGGTCTCGCG
GTATCATTGCAGCACTGGGGCCAGATGGTAAGCCCTCCCGTATCGTAGTTATCTACACGACGGGGAGTCA
GGCAACTATGGATGAACGAAATAGACAGATCGCTGAGATAGGTGCCTCACTGATTAAGCATTGGTAACTG
TCAGACCAAGTTTACTCATATATACTTTAGATTGATTTAAAACTTCATTTTTAATTTAAAAGGATCTAGG
TGAAGATCCTTTTTGATAATCTCATGACCAAAATCCCTTAACGTGAGTTTTCGTTCCACTGAGCGTCAGA
CCCCGTAGAAAAGATCAAAGGATCTTCTTGAGATCCTTTTTTTCTGCGCGTAATCTGCTGCTTGCAAACA
AAAAAACCACCGCTACCAGCGGTGGTTTGTTTGCCGGATCAAGAGCTACCAACTCTTTTTCCGAAGGTAA
CTGGCTTCAGCAGAGCGCAGATACCAAATACTGTTCTTCTAGTGTAGCCGTAGTTAGGCCACCACTTCAA
GAACTCTGTAGCACCGCCTACATACCTCGCTCTGCTAATCCTGTTACCAGTGGCTGCTGCCAGTGGCGAT
AAGTCGTGTCTTACCGGGTTGGACTCAAGACGATAGTTACCGGATAAGGCGCAGCGGTCGGGCTGAACGG
GGGGTTCGTGCACACAGCCCAGCTTGGAGCGAACGACCTACACCGAACTGAGATACCTACAGCGTGAGCT
ATGAGAAAGCGCCACGCTTCCCGAAGGGAGAAAGGCGGACAGGTATCCGGTAAGCGGCAGGGTCGGAACA
GGAGAGCGCACGAGGGAGCTTCCAGGGGGAAACGCCTGGTATCTTTATAGTCCTGTCGGGTTTCGCCACC
TCTGACTTGAGCGTCGATTTTTGTGATGCTCGTCAGGGGGGCGGAGCCTATGGAAAAACGCCAGCAACGC
GGCCTTTTTACGGTTCCTGGCCTTTTGCTGGCCTTTTGCTCACATGTTCTTTCCTGCGTTATCCCCTGAT
TCTGTGGATAACCGTATTACCGCCTTTGAGTGAGCTGATACCGCTCGCCGCAGCCGAACGACCGAGCGCA
GCGAGTCAGTGAGCGAGGAAGCGGAAGAGCGCCTGATGCGGTATTTTCTCCTTACGCATCTGTGCGGTAT
TTCACACCGCATAGACCAGCCGCGTAACCTGGCAAAATCGGTTACGGTTGAGTAATAAATGGATGCCCTG
CGTAAGCGGGTGTGGGCGGACAATAAAGTCTTAAACTGAACAAAATA
