>Addgene plasmid #210911 | pFBOH-MHL_PPWD1:80-453 | depositor partial sequence | sequence record 411302 | Insert sequence
GCATCCATGTATGAGCGCAGTTACATGCATAGAGATGTTATCACCCATGTGGTATGCACCAAAACAGATT
TTATTATTACTGCCAGTCATGATGGACATGTCAAGTTCTGGAAAAAAATAGAAGAGGGAATTGAATTTGT
TAAACATTTTCGTAGTCACCTGGGAGTTATTGAGAGTATTGCAGTTAGCTCTGAGGGAGCATTGTTCTGT
TCTGTGGGTGATGATAAAGCAATGAAGGTGTTTGATGTAGTGAACTTTGACATGATCAACATGCTGAAAC
TTGGCTATTTTCCTGGACAGTGTGAGTGGATCTATTGCCCAGGGGATGCAATTTCTTCAGTTGCTGCTTC
CGAAAAGAGTACAGGAAAAATTTTCATTTATGATGGCCGAGGAGATAACCAGCCACTTCATATTTTTGAC
AAACTCCATACATCACCTCTTACTCAGATACGGCTAAACCCAGTTTACAAAGCAGTAGTGTCTTCTGACA
AATCTGGGATGATTGAATACTGGACTGGGCCTCCTCATGAATATAAATTCCCCAAAAATGTGAACTGGGA
ATATAAAACTGACACTGATTTATATGAATTTGCCAAGTGTAAGGCTTATCCAACCAGCGTATGTTTTTCA
CCAGATGGGAAGAAAATAGCTACTATTGGTTCTGATAGAAAAGTTAGAATTTTCAGATTTGTAACTGGAA
AACTCATGAGAGTCTTTGATGAATCACTAAGCATGTTTACTGAACTGCAACAGATGAGGCAACAGTTACC
AGACATGGAATTTGGCCGACGAATGGCTGTAGAACGTGAGTTGGAGAAGGTTGATGCTGTAAGATTAATT
AATATAGTTTTTGATGAAACTGGACACTTCGTGCTGTATGGAACAATGCTGGGCATTAAAGTTATAAATG
TAGAGACAAACCGGTGTGTGCGGATTTTAGGCAAACAAGAAAATATTAGAGTGATGCAATTGGCTTTGTT
CCAGGGGATAGCCAAAAAGCATCGTGCTGCAACTACTATAGAAATGAAAGCTTCTGAAAATCCTGTTCTT
CAGAATATTCAAGCTGACCCAACAATAGTCTGTACATCATTCAAAAAGAATAGATTTTATATGTTTACCA
AA
